>Addgene plasmid #242341 | hEDIL3-EGFP | addgene full sequence | sequence record 492418 | Addgene NGS Result
TAGTTATTAATAGTAATCAATTACGGGGTCATTAGTTCATAGCCCATATATGGAGTTCCGCGTTACATAA
CTTACGGTAAATGGCCCGCCTGGCTGACCGCCCAACGACCCCCGCCCATTGACGTCAATAATGACGTATG
TTCCCATAGTAACGCCAATAGGGACTTTCCATTGACGTCAATGGGTGGAGTATTTACGGTAAACTGCCCA
CTTGGCAGTACATCAAGTGTATCATATGCCAAGTACGCCCCCTATTGACGTCAATGACGGTAAATGGCCC
GCCTGGCATTATGCCCAGTACATGACCTTATGGGACTTTCCTACTTGGCAGTACATCTACGTATTAGTCA
TCGCTATTACCATGGTGATGCGGTTTTGGCAGTACATCAATGGGCGTGGATAGCGGTTTGACTCACGGGG
ATTTCCAAGTCTCCACCCCATTGACGTCAATGGGAGTTTGTTTTGGCACCAAAATCAACGGGACTTTCCA
AAATGTCGTAACAACTCCGCCCCATTGACGCAAATGGGCGGTAGGCGTGTACGGTGGGAGGTCTATATAA
GCAGAGCTGGTTTAGTGAACCGTCAGATCCGCTAGCGCTACCGGACTCAGATCTCGAGCTCAAGCTTGCC
ACCATGAAGCGCTCGGTAGCCGTCTGGCTCTTGGTCGGGCTCAGCCTCGGTGTCCCCCAGTTCGGCAAAG
GTGATATTTGTGATCCCAATCCATGTGAAAATGGAGGTATCTGTTTGCCAGGATTGGCTGATGGTTCCTT
TTCCTGTGAGTGTCCAGATGGCTTCACAGACCCCAACTGTTCTAGTGTTGTGGAGGTTGCATCAGATGAA
GAAGAACCAACTTCAGCAGGTCCCTGCACTCCTAATCCATGCCATAATGGAGGAACCTGTGAAATAAGTG
AAGCATACCGAGGGGATACATTCATAGGCTATGTTTGTAAATGTCCCCGAGGATTTAATGGGATTCACTG
TCAGCACAACATAAATGAATGCGAAGTTGAGCCTTGCAAAAATGGTGGAATATGTACAGATCTTGTTGCT
AACTATTCCTGTGAGTGCCCAGGCGAATTTATGGGAAGAAATTGTCAATACAAATGCTCAGGCCCACTGG
GAATTGAAGGTGGAATTATATCAAACCAGCAAATCACAGCTTCCTCTACTCACCGAGCTCTTTTTGGACT
CCAAAAATGGTATCCCTACTATGCACGTCTTAATAAGAAGGGGCTTATAAATGCGTGGACAGCTGCAGAA
AATGACAGATGGCCGTGGATTCAGATAAATTTGCAAAGGAAAATGAGAGTTACTGGTGTGATTACCCAAG
GAGCCAAGAGGATTGGAAGCCCAGAGTATATAAAATCCTACAAAATTGCCTACAGTAATGATGGAAAGAC
TTGGGCAATGTACAAAGTGAAAGGCACCAATGAAGACATGGTGTTTCGTGGAAACATTGATAACAACACT
CCATATGCTAACTCTTTCACACCCCCCATAAAAGCTCAGTATGTAAGACTCTATCCCCAAGTTTGTCGAA
GACATTGCACTTTGCGAATGGAACTTCTTGGCTGTGAACTGTCGGGTTGTTCTGAGCCTCTGGGTATGAA
ATCAGGACATATACAAGACTATCAGATCACTGCCTCCAGCATCTTCAGAACGCTCAACATGGACATGTTC
ACTTGGGAACCAAGGAAAGCTCGGCTGGACAAGCAAGGCAAAGTGAATGCCTGGACCTCTGGCCACAATG
ACCAGTCACAATGGTTACAGGTGGATCTTCTTGTTCCAACCAAAGTGACTGGCATCATTACACAAGGAGC
TAAAGATTTTGGTCATGTACAGTTTGTTGGCTCCTACAAACTGGCTTACAGCAATGATGGAGAACACTGG
ACTGTATACCAGGATGAAAAGCAAAGAAAAGATAAGGTTTTCCAGGGAAATTTTGACAATGACACTCACA
GAAAAAATGTCATCGACCCTCCCATCTATGCACGACACATAAGAATCCTTCCTTGGTCCTGGTACGGGAG
GATCACATTGCGGTCAGAGCTGCTGGGCTGCACAGAGGAGGAAGCGGATCCACCGGTCGCCACCATGGTG
AGCAAGGGCGAGGAGCTGTTCACCGGGGTGGTGCCCATCCTGGTCGAGCTGGACGGCGACGTAAACGGCC
ACAAGTTCAGCGTGTCCGGCGAGGGCGAGGGCGATGCCACCTACGGCAAGCTGACCCTGAAGTTCATCTG
CACCACCGGCAAGCTGCCCGTGCCCTGGCCCACCCTCGTGACCACCCTGACCTACGGCGTGCAGTGCTTC
AGCCGCTACCCCGACCACATGAAGCAGCACGACTTCTTCAAGTCCGCCATGCCCGAAGGCTACGTCCAGG
AGCGCACCATCTTCTTCAAGGACGACGGCAACTACAAGACCCGCGCCGAGGTGAAGTTCGAGGGCGACAC
CCTGGTGAACCGCATCGAGCTGAAGGGCATCGACTTCAAGGAGGACGGCAACATCCTGGGGCACAAGCTG
GAGTACAACTACAACAGCCACAACGTCTATATCATGGCCGACAAGCAGAAGAACGGCATCAAGGTGAACT
TCAAGATCCGCCACAACATCGAGGACGGCAGCGTGCAGCTCGCCGACCACTACCAGCAGAACACCCCCAT
CGGCGACGGCCCCGTGCTGCTGCCCGACAACCACTACCTGAGCACCCAGTCCGCCCTGAGCAAAGACCCC
AACGAGAAGCGCGATCACATGGTCCTGCTGGAGTTCGTGACCGCCGCCGGGATCACTCTCGGCATGGACG
AGCTGTACAAGTAAAGCGGCCGCGACTCTAGATCATAATCAGCCATACCACATTTGTAGAGGTTTTACTT
GCTTTAAAAAACCTCCCACACCTCCCCCTGAACCTGAAACATAAAATGAATGCAATTGTTGTTGTTAACT
TGTTTATTGCAGCTTATAATGGTTACAAATAAAGCAATAGCATCACAAATTTCACAAATAAAGCATTTTT
TTCACTGCATTCTAGTTGTGGTTTGTCCAAACTCATCAATGTATCTTAAGGCGTAAATTGTAAGCGTTAA
TATTTTGTTAAAATTCGCGTTAAATTTTTGTTAAATCAGCTCATTTTTTAACCAATAGGCCGAAATCGGC
AAAATCCCTTATAAATCAAAAGAATAGACCGAGATAGGGT
[37 nt withheld, positions 3191-3227]
AAAGAACGTGGACTCCAACGTCAAAGG
[49 nt withheld, positions 3255-3303]
T
[91 nt withheld, positions 3305-3395]
G
[124 nt withheld, positions 3397-3520]
CAGGTGGCACTTTTCGGGGAAATGTGCGCGGAACCCCTATTTGTTTATTTTTCTAAATACATTCAAATAT
GTATCCGCTCATGAGACAATAACCCTGATAAATGCTTCAATAATATTGAAAAAGGAAGAGTCCTGAGGCG
GAAAGAACCAGCTGTGGAATGTGTGTCAGTTAGGGTGTGGAAAGTCCCCAGGCTCCCCAGCAGGCAGAAG
TATGCAAAGCATGCATCTCAATTAGTCAGCAACCAGGTGTGGAAAGTCCCCAGGCTCCCCAGCAGGCAGA
AGTATGCAAAGCATGCATCTCAATTAGTCAGCAACCATAGTCCCGCCCCTAACTCCGCCCATCCCGCCCC
TAACTCCGCCCAGTTCCGCCCATTCTCCGCCCCATGGCTGACTAATTTTTTTTATTTATGCAGAGGCCGA
GGCCGCCTCGGCCTCTGAGCTATTCCAGAAGTAGTGAGGAGGCTTTTTTGGAGGCCTAGGCTTTTGCAAA
GATCGATCAAGAGACAGGATGAGGATCGTTTCGCATGATTGAACAAGATGGATTGCACGCAGGTTCTCCG
GCCGCTTGGGTGGAGAGGCTATTCGGCTATGACTGGGCACAACAGACAATCGGCTGCTCTGATGCCGCCG
TGTTCCGGCTGTCAGCGCAGGGGCGCCCGGTTCTTTTTGTCAAGACCGACCTGTCCGGTGCCCTGAATGA
ACTGCAAGACGAGGCAGCGCGGCTATCGTGGCTGGCCACGACGGGCGTTCCTTGCGCAGCTGTGCTCGAC
GTTGTCACTGAAGCGGGAAGGGACTGGCTGCTATTGGGCGAAGTGCCGGGGCAGGATCTCCTGTCATCTC
ACCTTGCTCCTGCCGAGAAAGTATCCATCATGGCTGATGCAATGCGGCGGCTGCATACGCTTGATCCGGC
TACCTGCCCATTCGACCACCAAGCGAAACATCGCATCGAGCGAGCACGTACTCGGATGGAAGCCGGTCTT
GTCGATCAGGATGATCTGGACGAAGAGCATCAGGGGCTCGCGCCAGCCGAACTGTTCGCCAGGCTCAAGG
CGAGCATGCCCGACGGCGAGGATCTCGTCGTGACCCATGGCGATGCCTGCTTGCCGAATATCATGGTGGA
AAATGGCCGCTTTTCTGGATTCATCGACTGTGGCCGGCTGGGTGTGGCGGACCGCTATCAGGACATAGCG
TTGGCTACCCGTGATATTGCTGAAGAGCTTGGCGGCGAATGGGCTGACCGCTTCCTCGTGCTTTACGGTA
TCGCCGCTCCCGATTCGCAGCGCATCGCCTTCTATCGCCTTCTTGACGAGTTCTTCTGAGCGGGACTCTG
GGGTTCGAAATGACCGACCAAGCGACGCCCAACCTGCCATCACGAGATTTCGATTCCACCGCCGCCTTCT
ATGAAAGGTTGGGCTTCGGAATCGTTTTCCGGGACGCCGGCTGGATGATCCTCCAGCGCGGGGATCTCAT
GCTGGAGTTCTTCGCCCACCCTAGGGGGAGGCTAACTGAAACACGGAAGGAGACAATACCGGAAGGAACC
CGCGCTATGACGGCAATAAAAAGACAGAATAAAACGCACGGTGTTGGGTCGTTTGTTCATAAACGCGGGG
TTCGGTCCCAGGGCTGGCACTCTGTCGATACCCCACCGAGACCCCATTGGGGCCAATACGCCCGCGTTTC
TTCCTTTTCCCCACCCCACCCCCCAAGTTCGGGTGAAGGCCCAGGGCTCGCAGCCAACGTCGGGGCGGCA
GGCCCTGCCATAGCCTCAGGTTACTCATATATACTTTAGATTGATTTAAAACTTCATTTTTAATTTAAAA
GGATCTAGGTGAAGATCCTTTTTGATAATCTCATGACCAAAATCCCTTAACGTGAGTTTTCGTTCCACTG
AGCGTCAGACCCCGTAGAAAAGATCAAAGGATCTTCTTGAGATCCTTTTTTTCTGCGCGTAATCTGCTGC
TTGCAAACAAAAAAACCACCGCTACCAGCGGTGGTTTGTTTGCCGGATCAAGAGCTACCAACTCTTTTTC
CGAAGGTAACTGGCTTCAGCAGAGCGCAGATACCAAATACTGTTCTTCTAGTGTAGCCGTAGTTAGGCCA
CCACTTCAAGAACTCTGTAGCACCGCCTACATACCTCGCTCTGCTAATCCTGTTACCAGTGGCTGCTGCC
AGTGGCGATAAGTCGTGTCTTACCGGGTTGGACTCAAGACGATAGTTACCGGATAAGGCGCAGCGGTCGG
GCTGAACGGGGGGTTCGTGCACACAGCCCAGCTTGGAGCGAACGACCTACACCGAACTGAGATACCTACA
GCGTGAGCTATGAGAAAGCGCCACGCTTCCCGAAGGGAGAAAGGCGGACAGGTATCCGGTAAGCGGCAGG
GTCGGAACAGGAGAGCGCACGAGGGAGCTTCCAGGGGGAAACGCCTGGTATCTTTATAGTCCTGTCGGGT
TTCGCCACCTCTGACTTGAGCGTCGATTTTTGTGATGCTCGTCAGGGGGGCGGAGCCTATGGAAAAACGC
CAGCAACGCGGCCTTTTTACGGTTCCTGGCCTTTTGCTGGCCTTTTGCTCACATGTTCTTTCCTGCGTTA
TCCCCTGATTCTGTGGATAACCGTATTACCGCCATGCAT
Features (pLannotate 1.2.2; 15 found; start..end, strand, type, name):
     61..364     +  enhancer       CMV enhancer: human cytomegalovirus immediate early enhancer
    365..568     +  promoter       CMV promoter: human cytomegalovirus (CMV) immediate early promoter
    591..627     +  misc_feature   MCS (fragment): multiple cloning site
    634..2073    +  CDS            EDIL3: EDIL3_HUMAN - Also known as DEL1. Experimental evidence at protein level: Swiss-Prot protein existence level 1. Promotes adhesion of endothelial cells through interaction with the alpha-v/beta-3 integrin receptor. Inhibits formation of vascular-like structures. May be involved in regulation of vascular morphogenesis of remodeling in embryonic development. From Homo sapiens (Human).
   2095..2814    +  CDS            EGFP: the original enhanced GFP (Yang et al., 1996) mammalian codon-optimized
   2831..2914    +  CDS            large T antigen (fragment): large T antigen from SV40 (simian virus 40)
   2937..3058    +  polyA_signal   SV40 poly(A) signal: SV40 polyadenylation signal
   3092..3520    -  rep_origin     f1 ori (sequence partly withheld): f1 bacteriophage origin of replication; arrow indicates direction of (+) strand synthesis
   3547..3651    +  promoter       AmpR promoter: bla
   3653..4010    +  promoter       SV40 promoter: SV40 enhancer and early promoter
   4045..4839    +  CDS            NeoR/KanR: aminoglycoside phosphotransferase from Tn5; aph(3')-II (or nptII); confers resistance to neomycin, kanamycin, and G418 (Geneticin®)
   4860..5012    +  CDS            ble (fragment): BLE_KLEPN - Experimental evidence at protein level: Swiss-Prot protein existence level 1. Binding protein with a strong affinity to the bleomycin family of antibiotics. Binds to CL990; an antimitotic-antibiotic compound. From Klebsiella pneumoniae.
   5071..5118    +  polyA_signal   HSV TK poly(A) signal: herpes simplex virus thymidine kinase polyadenylation signal (Cole and Stacy, 1985)
   5209..5225    -  polyA_signal   bGH poly(A) signal (fragment): bovine growth hormone polyadenylation signal
   5447..6035    +  rep_origin     ori: high-copy-number ColE1/pMB1/pBR322/pUC origin of replication
