[The description below was written by a language model from this plasmid's Addgene catalogue record and pLannotate feature annotations shown in this document.]
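Description:
hEDIL3-EGFP is a mammalian expression plasmid built on the pEGFP-N1 backbone that produces human EDIL3 (EGF-like repeats and discoidin I-like domains 3, also known as DEL1) fused at its C terminus to EGFP. The EDIL3 coding sequence was inserted by restriction cloning between BamHI and HindIII sites, both retained, in the multiple cloning site. It lies downstream of the human cytomegalovirus immediate early enhancer and promoter and directly upstream of the mammalian codon-optimized EGFP open reading frame. The fusion transcript is terminated by the SV40 polyadenylation signal. The catalogue lists the insert as 1,398 bp, whereas the annotation of the sequenced 6,149 nt plasmid marks an EDIL3 coding region of about 1.44 kb; the record does not explain this small difference.

The plasmid replicates in E. coli at high copy from a ColE1/pUC-type origin and also carries an f1 phage origin. A single NeoR/KanR gene (Tn5 aminoglycoside phosphotransferase) serves both hosts. A bacterial bla-type promoter drives it for kanamycin selection in bacteria, and the adjacent SV40 enhancer/early promoter, paired with the HSV TK polyadenylation signal, drives it for G418 selection of stably transfected mammalian cells. The short large T antigen, ble and bGH poly(A) fragments in the annotation are partial matches within backbone sequence rather than functional elements.

EDIL3 is annotated as promoting endothelial cell adhesion through the alpha-v/beta-3 integrin receptor. The EGFP tag allows the expressed protein to be followed by fluorescence in transfected cells, for example to examine its localization. The plasmid is associated with a study building a cell-type resolved protein atlas of brain lysosomes, though the record does not state its specific role in that work.
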