Addgene plasmid #242341: hEDIL3-EGFP
Purpose: mammalian expression construct for human EGF-like repeats and discoidin I-like domains 3 C-terminally tagged with EGFP
Depositing lab: Christoph Kaether. Depositing organization: Leibniz Institute on Aging - Fritz Lipmann Institute (FLI). Publication: Cell-type resolved protein atlas of brain lysosomes identifies SLC45A1-associated disease as a lysosomal disorder. Ghoochani A, Heiby JC, Rawat ES, Medoh UN, Di Fraia D, Dong W, Gastou M, Rastogi M, Hernandez V, Nyame K, Laqtom NN, Durso W, Valkova C, Isakova A, Kaether C, Wernig M, Gomez-Ospina N, Franke C, Ori A, Abu-Remaileh M. Cell. 2026 Feb 5;189(3):765-782.e31. doi: 10.1016/j.cell.2025.12.012. Epub 2026 Jan 22. PubMed 41576950.
Backbone
  Vector backbone: pEGFP-N1
  Backbone size w/o insert (bp): 4733
  Vector type: Mammalian Expression
  Selectable markers: Neomycin (select with G418)
Growth in bacteria
  Bacterial resistance: Kanamycin, 50 μg/mL
  Growth temperature: 37°C
  Growth strain: DH5alpha
  Copy number: High Copy
Gene/Insert
  Gene/Insert name: EGF-like repeats and discoidin I-like domains 3 (alt name: EDIL3)
  Species: H. sapiens (human)
  Insert size (bp): 1398
  Entrez Gene: EDIL3 (a.k.a. DEL1)
  Promoter: CMV
  Tag / fusion protein: EGFP (C terminal on insert)
  Cloning method: Restriction Enzyme; 5′ cloning site BamHI (not destroyed); 3′ cloning site HindIII (not destroyed)
  Sequencing primers: 5′ CGCAAATGGGCGGTAGGCGTG
Terms and licenses: Academic/Nonprofit Terms; Industry Terms: Not Available to Industry
How to cite: hEDIL3-EGFP was a gift from Christoph Kaether (Addgene plasmid # 242341 ; http://n2t.net/addgene:242341 ; RRID:Addgene_242341)
